Addgene plasmid #170726: pBS-ACTB-C200-GFPfr2
Purpose: HR donor vector for ACTB gene with the revised marker sequence for ASHRA.
Depositing lab: Natsuko Chiba. Depositing organization: Tohoku University.
Backbone
  Vector backbone: pBlueScript II SK (+)
  Backbone manufacturer: Stratagene
  Backbone size w/o insert (bp): 2898
  Total vector size (bp): 3295
  Vector type: HR donor vector for human ACTB gene.
Growth in bacteria
  Bacterial resistance: Ampicillin, 100 μg/mL
  Growth temperature: 37°C
  Growth strain: DH5alpha
  Copy number: High Copy
Gene/Insert
  Gene/Insert name: Donor sequence to ACTB gene for HR with the revised marker sequence
  Species: H. sapiens (human)
  Cloning method: Gibson Cloning
  Sequencing primers: 5′ taatacgactcactatagg; 3′ aattaaccctcactaaagg
Terms and licenses: Academic/Nonprofit Terms; Industry Terms: Not Available to Industry
Depositor comments: Using this plasmid as a substitute for pBS-ACTB-C200-GFPfr1, less non-specific amplification is observed in the downstream qPCR. The following primer set can be used to detect the HR product. GFPrev2-F: 5'-CTTCAAGATCCGCCACAACGT-3' ACTB-common-R1: 5'-GTGCAATCAAAGTCCTCGGC-3'
How to cite: pBS-ACTB-C200-GFPfr2 was a gift from Natsuko Chiba (Addgene plasmid # 170726 ; http://n2t.net/addgene:170726 ; RRID:Addgene_170726)
