[The description below was written by a language model from this plasmid's Addgene catalogue record and pLannotate feature annotations shown in this document.]
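Description:
pBS-ACTB-C200-GFPfr2 is a small (about 3.3 kb) homologous-recombination donor plasmid built on the pBluescript II SK(+) cloning backbone and targeted to the human ACTB (β-actin) locus. It is propagated in E. coli as a high-copy plasmid through its ColE1/pUC-type origin and selected with ampicillin via the β-lactamase gene and its native promoter. The remaining backbone features are the standard pBluescript set: an f1 phage origin for single-stranded DNA production, the lac promoter/operator region with a disrupted lacZα fragment, and T7 and T3 promoters flanking what is left of the multiple cloning site, which also serve as sequencing primer sites across the insert.

The insert, assembled by Gibson cloning and roughly 400 bp long, sits between the MCS remnants. The feature table picks up an actin coding fragment (matched by homology to a nematode actin because the protein is so conserved, but human ACTB according to the record) followed directly by a very short stretch matching GFP/Venus-family sequence. This fits the stated design: ACTB homology sequence carrying a short GFP-derived marker rather than a functional fluorescent reporter. No eukaryotic promoter, selection cassette or complete reporter gene is annotated, and the exact lengths of the homology arms are not stated.

The plasmid is used in ASHRA, where the donor's marker is copied into the endogenous ACTB gene by homologous recombination and the recombined product is then detected by qPCR using one primer in the marker and one in ACTB sequence. According to the depositor, this "fr2" version carries a revised marker sequence and substitutes for the earlier fr1 donor, giving less non-specific amplification in the qPCR readout.
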