Features (pLannotate 1.2.2; 15 found; start..end, strand, type, name):
     51..479     -  rep_origin     f1 ori (sequence partly withheld): f1 bacteriophage origin of replication; arrow indicates direction of (+) strand synthesis
    484..639     -  CDS            lacZα (fragment): LacZα fragment of β-galactosidase; lacZ fragment
    647..665     +  promoter       T7 promoter: promoter for bacteriophage T7 RNA polymerase
    674..694     -  misc_feature   MCS (fragment): pBluescript multiple cloning site
    799..882     +  CDS            ACT_DICVI (fragment): Experimental evidence at transcript level: Swiss-Prot protein existence level 2. Actins are highly conserved proteins that are involved in various types of cell motility and are ubiquitously expressed in all eukaryotic cells. From Dictyocaulus viviparus (Bovine lungworm).
    883..901     +  CDS            VC155 (fragment): C-terminal fragment of mVenus for use in bimolecular fluorescence complementation (BiFC) (Kodama and Hu, 2010)
   1092..1115    -  misc_feature   MCS (fragment): pBluescript multiple cloning site
   1128..1146    -  promoter       T3 promoter: promoter for bacteriophage T3 RNA polymerase
   1191..1207    -  protein_bind   lac operator: The lac repressor binds to the lac operator to inhibit transcription in E. coli. This inhibition can be relieved by adding lactose or isopropyl-β-D-thiogalactopyranoside (IPTG). lac repressor encoded by lacI
   1215..1245    -  promoter       lac promoter: promoter for the E. coli lac operon
   1260..1281    -  protein_bind   CAP binding site: CAP binding activates transcription in the presence of cAMP. E. coli catabolite activator protein
   1294..1386    -  CDS            lacI (fragment): lac repressor; lacI; The lac repressor binds to the lac operator to inhibit transcription in E. coli. This inhibition can be relieved by adding lactose or isopropyl-β-D-thiogalactopyranoside (IPTG).
   1569..2157    -  rep_origin     ori: high-copy-number ColE1/pMB1/pBR322/pUC origin of replication
   2328..3188    -  CDS            AmpR: β-lactamase; bla; confers resistance to ampicillin, carbenicillin, and related antibiotics
   3189..3293    -  promoter       AmpR promoter: bla
>Addgene plasmid #170726 | pBS-ACTB-C200-GFPfr2 | addgene full sequence | sequence record 343481 | Addgene NGS Result
CATTTCCCCGAAAAGTGCCACCTAAATTGTAAGCGTTAATATTTTGTTAAAATTCGCGTTAAATTTTTGT
TAAATCAGCTCATTTTTTAACCAATAGGCCGAAATCGGCAAAATCCCTTATAAATCAAAAGAATAGACCG
AGATAGGGT
[37 nt withheld, positions 150-186]
AAAGAACGTGGACTCCAACGTCAAAGG
[49 nt withheld, positions 214-262]
T
[91 nt withheld, positions 264-354]
G
[124 nt withheld, positions 356-479]
CCCATTCGCCATTCAGGCTGCGCAACTGTTGGGAAGGGCGATCGGTGCGGGCCTCTTCGCTATTACGCCA
GCTGGCGAAAGGGGGATGTGCTGCAAGGCGATTAAGTTGGGTAACGCCAGGGTTTTCCCAGTCACGACGT
TGTAAAACGACGGCCAGTGAGCGCGCGTAATACGACTCACTATAGGGCGAATTGGGTACCGGGCCCCCCC
TCGAGTGGTGTGTGGGGAGCTGTCACATCCAGGGTCCTCACTGCCTGTCCCCTTCCCTCCTCAGATCATT
GCTCCTCCTGAGCGCAAGTACTCCGTGTGGATCGGCGGCTCCATCCTGGCCTCGCTGTCCACCTTCCAGC
AGATGTGGATCAGCAAGCAGGAGTATGACGAGTCCGGCCCCTCCATCGTCCACCTTCAAGATCCGCCACA
ACGTTAGTTAGTTGCGTTACACCCTTTCTTGACAAAACCTAACTTGCGCAGAAAACAAGATGAGATTGGC
ATGGCTTTATTTGTTTTTTTTGTTTTGTTTTGGTTTTTTTTTTTTTTTTGGCTTGACTCAGGATTTAAAA
ACTGGAACGGTGAAGGTGACAGCAGTCGGTTGGAGCGAGCATCCCCCAAAGTGCGGCCGCCACCGCGGTG
GAGCTCCAGCTTTTGTTCCCTTTAGTGAGGGTTAATTGCGCGCTTGGCGTAATCATGGTCATAGCTGTTT
CCTGTGTGAAATTGTTATCCGCTCACAATTCCACACAACATACGAGCCGGAAGCATAAAGTGTAAAGCCT
GGGGTGCCTAATGAGTGAGCTAACTCACATTAATTGCGTTGCGCTCACTGCCCGCTTTCCAGTCGGGAAA
CCTGTCGTGCCAGCTGCATTAATGAATCGGCCAACGCGCGGGGAGAGGCGGTTTGCGTATTGGGCGCTCT
TCCGCTTCCTCGCTCACTGACTCGCTGCGCTCGGTCGTTCGGCTGCGGCGAGCGGTATCAGCTCACTCAA
AGGCGGTAATACGGTTATCCACAGAATCAGGGGATAACGCAGGAAAGAACATGTGAGCAAAAGGCCAGCA
AAAGGCCAGGAACCGTAAAAAGGCCGCGTTGCTGGCGTTTTTCCATAGGCTCCGCCCCCCTGACGAGCAT
CACAAAAATCGACGCTCAAGTCAGAGGTGGCGAAACCCGACAGGACTATAAAGATACCAGGCGTTTCCCC
CTGGAAGCTCCCTCGTGCGCTCTCCTGTTCCGACCCTGCCGCTTACCGGATACCTGTCCGCCTTTCTCCC
TTCGGGAAGCGTGGCGCTTTCTCATAGCTCACGCTGTAGGTATCTCAGTTCGGTGTAGGTCGTTCGCTCC
AAGCTGGGCTGTGTGCACGAACCCCCCGTTCAGCCCGACCGCTGCGCCTTATCCGGTAACTATCGTCTTG
AGTCCAACCCGGTAAGACACGACTTATCGCCACTGGCAGCAGCCACTGGTAACAGGATTAGCAGAGCGAG
GTATGTAGGCGGTGCTACAGAGTTCTTGAAGTGGTGGCCTAACTACGGCTACACTAGAAGAACAGTATTT
GGTATCTGCGCTCTGCTGAAGCCAGTTACCTTCGGAAAAAGAGTTGGTAGCTCTTGATCCGGCAAACAAA
CCACCGCTGGTAGCGGTGGTTTTTTTGTTTGCAAGCAGCAGATTACGCGCAGAAAAAAAGGATCTCAAGA
AGATCCTTTGATCTTTTCTACGGGGTCTGACGCTCAGTGGAACGAAAACTCACGTTAAGGGATTTTGGTC
ATGAGATTATCAAAAAGGATCTTCACCTAGATCCTTTTAAATTAAAAATGAAGTTTTAAATCAATCTAAA
GTATATATGAGTAAACTTGGTCTGACAGTTACCAATGCTTAATCAGTGAGGCACCTATCTCAGCGATCTG
TCTATTTCGTTCATCCATAGTTGCCTGACTCCCCGTCGTGTAGATAACTACGATACGGGAGGGCTTACCA
TCTGGCCCCAGTGCTGCAATGATACCGCGAGACCCACGCTCACCGGCTCCAGATTTATCAGCAATAAACC
AGCCAGCCGGAAGGGCCGAGCGCAGAAGTGGTCCTGCAACTTTATCCGCCTCCATCCAGTCTATTAATTG
TTGCCGGGAAGCTAGAGTAAGTAGTTCGCCAGTTAATAGTTTGCGCAACGTTGTTGCCATTGCTACAGGC
ATCGTGGTGTCACGCTCGTCGTTTGGTATGGCTTCATTCAGCTCCGGTTCCCAACGATCAAGGCGAGTTA
CATGATCCCCCATGTTGTGCAAAAAAGCGGTTAGCTCCTTCGGTCCTCCGATCGTTGTCAGAAGTAAGTT
GGCCGCAGTGTTATCACTCATGGTTATGGCAGCACTGCATAATTCTCTTACTGTCATGCCATCCGTAAGA
TGCTTTTCTGTGACTGGTGAGTACTCAACCAAGTCATTCTGAGAATAGTGTATGCGGCGACCGAGTTGCT
CTTGCCCGGCGTCAATACGGGATAATACCGCGCCACATAGCAGAACTTTAAAAGTGCTCATCATTGGAAA
ACGTTCTTCGGGGCGAAAACTCTCAAGGATCTTACCGCTGTTGAGATCCAGTTCGATGTAACCCACTCGT
GCACCCAACTGATCTTCAGCATCTTTTACTTTCACCAGCGTTTCTGGGTGAGCAAAAACAGGAAGGCAAA
ATGCCGCAAAAAAGGGAATAAGGGCGACACGGAAATGTTGAATACTCATACTCTTCCTTTTTCAATATTA
TTGAAGCATTTATCAGGGTTATTGTCTCATGAGCGGATACATATTTGAATGTATTTAGAAAAATAAACAA
ATAGGGGTTCCGCGCA
